>Addgene plasmid #111293 | His-PaIct | addgene full sequence | sequence record 218596 | Addgene NGS Result
ATCGAGATCGATCTCGATCCCGCGAAATTAATACGACTCACTATAGGGGAATTGTGAGCGGATAACAATT
CCCCTCTAGAAATAATTTTGTTTAACTTTAAGAAGGAGATATACATATGCACCATCATCATCATCATTCT
TCTGGTCTGGTGCCACGCGGTTCTGGTATGAAAGAAACCGCTGCTGCTAAATTCGAACGCCAGCACATGG
ACAGCCCAGATCTGGGTACCATGACCCAGAGTCATCGTCCGCGCCCGCTGGATGGCATTACCGTGGTTAG
CCTGGAGCATGCCATTGCCGCCCCGTTTTGCACACGTCAGCTGGCCGATCTGGGTGCCCGTGTGATCAAA
ATTGAACGTCCGGGTGTGGGCGATTTTGCCCGCGGCTATGATGAACGCGTTAACGGTCTGAGCAGCCATT
TTGTGTGGACAAACCGCAGCAAGCAGAGCCTGAGCCTGGATTTAAAGCAGGCCGAAGCACTGCCGCTGCT
GGAAAAACTGCTGGCCGGCGCCGATGTTCTGGTTCAGAATCTGGCACCGGGTGCCGCAGCCCGTCTGGGT
CTGAGCTATGAAGCCTTACGTGAACGCTTTCCGCGTCTGATCGTGTGCGATATTAGCGGCTACGGCGAGG
GTGGTCCGTACGAGAAGAAGAAAGCCTACGACCTGCTGATTCAGAGCGAAGGCGGTTTTCTGAGCGTGAC
CGGTGGCGCAGGCCCGAATGAAATGGCCAAAGCCGGCTGCAGCATCGCAGACATTGCCGCCGGCATGTAC
GCCTACAGTAGTATTCTGAGCGCCCTGCTGTTACGCGAACGTACCGGTGAAGGTAGCCGTATCGATGTGA
GCATGCTGGAAAGTCTGGTGGAATGGATGGGCTACCCGATGTATTATGCCTACCAGGATGCCCCGCCGCC
GCCGCGCGCCGGTGCCAGCCATAGTACCATCTACCCTTATGGCCCGTTCCCGGCAGGTGATGGTGGTACA
GTTATGCTGGGTCTGCAGAACGAGCGTGAGTGGCGTGCATTTTGCGACAAAGTGCTGCGCCGTCCGGAAC
TGGCCGATGACGAACGCTTCAGCGCCAATTTCAAACGCAGTGCCAACCGTGAGGAACTGCGCGCACTGAT
CGTTGAGGCCTTTGCAGCACTGCCGGCCGCAGAAGTTGTTGCCCGCCTGGAACAGGCACAAATCGCCAGC
GCCCATGTGAATGATATGGCCGGTGTTTGGGCCCATCCGCAACTGCAGGCCCGTCAGCGCTGGACAAGCA
TTGATAGCCCGGCCGGTCGTCTGCCTGCCTTATTACCGCCGGCAAGCAGCAGTGCCTTTGTTCCGCGCAT
GGATGCAGTGCCGGCACTGGGTGGCGATAGTGATGCCCTGCTGGCCGAACTGGGTTGCACAGCCGCCGAT
ATTCAGCGTCTGCGCGCAACAGGCACTGTTTGATGATGAGAATTCGAGCTCCGTCGACAAGCTTGCGGCC
GCACTCGAGCACCACCACCACCACCACTGAGATCCGGCTGCTAACAAAGCCCGAAAGGAAGCTGAGTTGG
CTGCTGCCACCGCTGAGCAATAACTAGCATAACCCCTTGGGGCCTCTAAACGGGTCTTGAGGGGTTTTTT
GCTGAAAGGAGGAACTATATCCGGATTGGCGAATGGG
[124 nt withheld, positions 1648-1771]
C
[91 nt withheld, positions 1773-1863]
A
[49 nt withheld, positions 1865-1913]
CCTTTGACGTTGGAGTCCACGTTCTTT
[37 nt withheld, positions 1941-1977]
ACCCTATCTCGGTCTATTCTTTTGATTTATAAGGGATTTTGCCGATTTCGGCCTATTGGTTAAAAAATGA
GCTGATTTAACAAAAATTTAACGCGAATTTTAACAAAATATTAACGCTTACAATTTAGGTGGCACTTTTC
GGGGAAATGTGCGCGGAACCCCTATTTGTTTATTTTTCTAAATACATTCAAATATGTATCCGCTCATGAA
TTAATTCTTAGAAAAACTCATCGAGCATCAAATGAAACTGCAATTTATTCATATCAGGATTATCAATACC
ATATTTTTGAAAAAGCCGTTTCTGTAATGAAGGAGAAAACTCACCGAGGCAGTTCCATAGGATGGCAAGA
TCCTGGTATCGGTCTGCGATTCCGACTCGTCCAACATCAATACAACCTATTAATTTCCCCTCGTCAAAAA
TAAGGTTATCAAGTGAGAAATCACCATGAGTGACGACTGAATCCGGTGAGAATGGCAAAAGTTTATGCAT
TTCTTTCCAGACTTGTTCAACAGGCCAGCCATTACGCTCGTCATCAAAATCACTCGCATCAACCAAACCG
TTATTCATTCGTGATTGCGCCTGAGCGAGACGAAATACGCGATCGCTGTTAAAAGGACAATTACAAACAG
GAATCGAATGCAACCGGCGCAGGAACACTGCCAGCGCATCAACAATATTTTCACCTGAATCAGGATATTC
TTCTAATACCTGGAATGCTGTTTTCCCGGGGATCGCAGTGGTGAGTAACCATGCATCATCAGGAGTACGG
ATAAAATGCTTGATGGTCGGAAGAGGCATAAATTCCGTCAGCCAGTTTAGTCTGACCATCTCATCTGTAA
CATCATTGGCAACGCTACCTTTGCCATGTTTCAGAAACAACTCTGGCGCATCGGGCTTCCCATACAATCG
ATAGATTGTCGCACCTGATTGCCCGACATTATCGCGAGCCCATTTATACCCATATAAATCAGCATCCATG
TTGGAATTTAATCGCGGCCTAGAGCAAGACGTTTCCCGTTGAATATGGCTCATAACACCCCTTGTATTAC
TGTTTATGTAAGCAGACAGTTTTATTGTTCATGACCAAAATCCCTTAACGTGAGTTTTCGTTCCACTGAG
CGTCAGACCCCGTAGAAAAGATCAAAGGATCTTCTTGAGATCCTTTTTTTCTGCGCGTAATCTGCTGCTT
GCAAACAAAAAAACCACCGCTACCAGCGGTGGTTTGTTTGCCGGATCAAGAGCTACCAACTCTTTTTCCG
AAGGTAACTGGCTTCAGCAGAGCGCAGATACCAAATACTGTCCTTCTAGTGTAGCCGTAGTTAGGCCACC
ACTTCAAGAACTCTGTAGCACCGCCTACATACCTCGCTCTGCTAATCCTGTTACCAGTGGCTGCTGCCAG
TGGCGATAAGTCGTGTCTTACCGGGTTGGACTCAAGACGATAGTTACCGGATAAGGCGCAGCGGTCGGGC
TGAACGGGGGGTTCGTGCACACAGCCCAGCTTGGAGCGAACGACCTACACCGAACTGAGATACCTACAGC
GTGAGCTATGAGAAAGCGCCACGCTTCCCGAAGGGAGAAAGGCGGACAGGTATCCGGTAAGCGGCAGGGT
CGGAACAGGAGAGCGCACGAGGGAGCTTCCAGGGGGAAACGCCTGGTATCTTTATAGTCCTGTCGGGTTT
CGCCACCTCTGACTTGAGCGTCGATTTTTGTGATGCTCGTCAGGGGGGCGGAGCCTATGGAAAAACGCCA
GCAACGCGGCCTTTTTACGGTTCCTGGCCTTTTGCTGGCCTTTTGCTCACATGTTCTTTCCTGCGTTATC
CCCTGATTCTGTGGATAACCGTATTACCGCCTTTGAGTGAGCTGATACCGCTCGCCGCAGCCGAACGACC
GAGCGCAGCGAGTCAGTGAGCGAGGAAGCGGAAGAGCGCCTGATGCGGTATTTTCTCCTTACGCATCTGT
GCGGTATTTCACACCGCAATGGTGCACTCTCAGTACAATCTGCTCTGATGCCGCATAGTTAAGCCAGTAT
ACACTCCGCTATCGCTACGTGACTGGGTCATGGCTGCGCCCCGACACCCGCCAACACCCGCTGACGCGCC
CTGACGGGCTTGTCTGCTCCCGGCATCCGCTTACAGACAAGCTGTGACCGTCTCCGGGAGCTGCATGTGT
CAGAGGTTTTCACCGTCATCACCGAAACGCGCGAGGCAGCTGCGGTAAAGCTCATCAGCGTGGTCGTGAA
GCGATTCACAGATGTCTGCCTGTTCATCCGCGTCCAGCTCGTTGAGTTTCTCCAGAAGCGTTAATGTCTG
GCTTCTGATAAAGCGGGCCATGTTAAGGGCGGTTTTTTCCTGTTTGGTCACTGATGCCTCCGTGTAAGGG
GGATTTCTGTTCATGGGGGTAATGATACCGATGAAACGAGAGAGGATGCTCACGATACGGGTTACTGATG
ATGAACATGCCCGGTTACTGGAACGTTGTGAGGGTAAACAACTGGCGGTATGGATGCGGCGGGACCAGAG
AAAAATCACTCAGGGTCAATGCCAGCGCTTCGTTAATACAGATGTAGGTGTTCCACAGGGTAGCCAGCAG
CATCCTGCGATGCAGATCCGGAACATAATGGTGCAGGGCGCTGACTTCCGCGTTTCCAGACTTTACGAAA
CACGGAAACCGAAGACCATTCATGTTGTTGCTCAGGTCGCAGACGTTTTGCAGCAGCAGTCGCTTCACGT
TCGCTCGCGTATCGGTGATTCATTCTGCTAACCAGTAAGGCAACCCCGCCAGCCTAGCCGGGTCCTCAAC
GACAGGAGCACGATCATGCGCACCCGTGGGGCCGCCATGCCGGCGATAATGGCCTGCTTCTCGCCGAAAC
GTTTGGTGGCGGGACCAGTGACGAAGGCTTGAGCGAGGGCGTGCAAGATTCCGAATACCGCAAGCGACAG
GCCGATCATCGTCGCGCTCCAGCGAAAGCGGTCCTCGCCGAAAATGACCCAGAGCGCTGCCGGCACCTGT
CCTACGAGTTGCATGATAAAGAAGACAGTCATAAGTGCGGCGACGATAGTCATGCCCCGCGCCCACCGGA
AGGAGCTGACTGGGTTGAAGGCTCTCAAGGGCATCGGTCGAGATCCCGGTGCCTAATGAGTGAGCTAACT
TACATTAATTGCGTTGCGCTCACTGCCCGCTTTCCAGTCGGGAAACCTGTCGTGCCAGCTGCATTAATGA
ATCGGCCAACGCGCGGGGAGAGGCGGTTTGCGTATTGGGCGCCAGGGTGGTTTTTCTTTTCACCAGTGAG
ACGGGCAACAGCTGATTGCCCTTCACCGCCTGGCCCTGAGAGAGTTGCAGCAAGCGGTCCACGCTGGTTT
GCCCCAGCAGGCGAAAATCCTGTTTGATGGTGGTTAACGGCGGGATATAACATGAGCTGTCTTCGGTATC
GTCGTATCCCACTACCGAGATGTCCGCACCAACGCGCAGCCCGGACTCGGTAATGGCGCGCATTGCGCCC
AGCGCCATCTGATCGTTGGCAACCAGCATCGCAGTGGGAACGATGCCCTCATTCAGCATTTGCATGGTTT
GTTGAAAACCGGACATGGCACTCCAGTCGCCTTCCCGTTCCGCTATCGGCTGAATTTGATTGCGAGTGAG
ATATTTATGCCAGCCAGCCAGACGCAGACGCGCCGAGACAGAACTTAATGGGCCCGCTAACAGCGCGATT
TGCTGGTGACCCAATGCGACCAGATGCTCCACGCCCAGTCGCGTACCGTCTTCATGGGAGAAAATAATAC
TGTTGATGGGTGTCTGGTCAGAGACATCAAGAAATAACGCCGGAACATTAGTGCAGGCAGCTTCCACAGC
AATGGCATCCTGGTCATCCAGCGGATAGTTAATGATCAGCCCACTGACGCGTTGCGCGAGAAGATTGTGC
ACCGCCGCTTTACAGGCTTCGACGCCGCTTCGTTCTACCATCGACACCACCACGCTGGCACCCAGTTGAT
CGGCGCGAGATTTAATCGCCGCGACAATTTGCGACGGCGCGTGCAGGGCCAGACTGGAGGTGGCAACGCC
AATCAGCAACGACTGTTTGCCCGCCAGTTGTTGTGCCACGCGGTTGGGAATGTAATTCAGCTCCGCCATC
GCCGCTTCCACTTTTTCCCGCGTTTTCGCAGAAACGTGGCTGGCCTGGTTCACCACGCGGGAAACGGTCT
GATAAGAGACACCGGCATACTCTGCGACATCGTATAACGTTACTGGTTTCACATTCACCACCCTGAATTG
ACTCTCTTCCGGGCGCTATCATGCCATACCGCGAAAGGTTTTGCGCCATTCGATGGTGTCCGGGATCTCG
ACGCTCTCCCTTATGCGACTCCTGCATTAGGAAGCAGCCCAGTAGTAGGTTGAGGCCGTTGAGCACCGCC
GCCGCAAGGAATGGTGCATGCAAGGAGATGGCGCCCAACAGTCCCCCGGCCACGGGGCCTGCCACCATAC
CCACGCCGAAACAAGCGCTCATGAGCCCGAAGTGGCGAGCCCGATCTTCCCCATCGGTGATGTCGGCGAT
ATAGGCGCCAGCAACCGCACCTGTGGCGCCGGTGATGCCGGCCACGATGCGTCCGGCGTAGAGG
Features (pLannotate 1.2.2; 19 found; start..end, strand, type, name):
     29..47      +  promoter       T7 promoter: promoter for bacteriophage T7 RNA polymerase
     48..72      +  protein_bind   lac operator: The lac repressor binds to the lac operator to inhibit transcription in E. coli. This inhibition can be relieved by adding lactose or isopropyl-β-D-thiogalactopyranoside (IPTG). lac repressor encoded by lacI
     87..109     +  RBS            RBS: efficient ribosome binding site from bacteriophage T7 gene 10 (Olins and Rangwala, 1989)
    171..215     +  CDS            S-Tag: affinity and epitope tag derived from pancreatic ribonuclease A
   1480..1497    +  CDS            9xHis (fragment): 9xHis affinity tag
   1507..1556    +  CDS            SET1 (fragment): solubility-enhancement tag derived from T7 phage gene 10B
   1564..1611    +  terminator     T7 terminator: transcription terminator for bacteriophage T7 RNA polymerase
   1648..2076    +  rep_origin     f1 ori (sequence partly withheld): f1 bacteriophage origin of replication; arrow indicates direction of (+) strand synthesis
   2129..2186    +  promoter       AmpR promoter (fragment): bla
   2195..3010    -  CDS            KanR: aminoglycoside phosphotransferase; aph(3')-Ia; confers resistance to kanamycin in bacteria or G418 (Geneticin®) in eukaryotes
   3132..3720    +  rep_origin     ori: high-copy-number ColE1/pMB1/pBR322/pUC origin of replication
   3906..4045    -  misc_feature   bom: basis of mobility region from pBR322
   4147..4338    -  CDS            rop: Rop protein, which maintains plasmids at low copy number; rop
   4355..4735    +  CDS            YPB1_ECOLX: Protein predicted: Swiss-Prot protein existence level 4. From Escherichia coli.
   4807..5098    -  CDS            TcR (fragment): tetracycline efflux protein; tet; confers resistance to tetracycline
   5113..5134    -  protein_bind   CAP binding site: CAP binding activates transcription in the presence of cAMP. E. coli catabolite activator protein
   5147..6229    -  CDS            lacI: lac repressor; lacI; The lac repressor binds to the lac operator to inhibit transcription in E. coli. This inhibition can be relieved by adding lactose or isopropyl-β-D-thiogalactopyranoside (IPTG).
   6230..6307    -  promoter       lacI promoter: lacI
   6315..3       -  CDS            TcR (fragment) (across the origin): tetracycline efflux protein; tet; confers resistance to tetracycline
