[The description below was written by a language model from this plasmid's Addgene catalogue record and pLannotate feature annotations shown in this document.]
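Description:
His-PaIct is a bacterial expression plasmid built on the pET30a backbone. It is used to produce the Pseudomonas aeruginosa succinyl-CoA:itaconate CoA transferase (PaIct) as a His-tagged recombinant protein in E. coli. The roughly 1.5 kb coding sequence was inserted between the KpnI and EcoRI sites of the polylinker, both of which were retained. This places it downstream of the vector's leader region, so the protein carries an N-terminal His tag according to the catalogue entry.

Expression is driven by a T7 promoter followed by a lac operator and the efficient T7 gene 10 ribosome binding site, and it ends at a T7 terminator. The plasmid also encodes the lac repressor from its own lacI promoter. Transcription is therefore held off until IPTG is added, and it requires a host that supplies T7 RNA polymerase.

The automated feature table, generated from the 6.6 kb full sequence, annotates an S-Tag upstream of the insert but not the N-terminal His tag or the insert itself. It does mark a His-tag fragment just before the terminator, which corresponds to the optional C-terminal tag of the vector. The record does not show whether that tag is translated.

The plasmid is selected with kanamycin through the aph(3')-Ia gene. It replicates from a pBR322/ColE1-type origin accompanied by the bom and rop elements. The catalogue lists it as high copy, although rop normally restrains copy number. An f1 origin is also present for single-stranded DNA production, and the short tetracycline-resistance fragments are non-functional backbone remnants. The stated purpose is simply bacterial expression, and the associated study concerns itaconate metabolism and vitamin B12.
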