Addgene plasmid #111293: His-PaIct
Purpose: bacterial expression
Depositing lab: Vamsi Mootha. Depositing organization: Massachusetts General Hospital. Publication: The Human Knockout Gene CLYBL Connects Itaconate to Vitamin B12. Shen H, Campanello GC, Flicker D, Grabarek Z, Hu J, Luo C, Banerjee R, Mootha VK. Cell. 2017 Nov 2;171(4):771-782.e11. doi: 10.1016/j.cell.2017.09.051. Epub 2017 Oct 19. PubMed 29056341.
Backbone
  Vector backbone: pET30a
  Backbone size w/o insert (bp): 5400
  Vector type: Bacterial Expression
Growth in bacteria
  Bacterial resistance: Kanamycin, 50 μg/mL
  Growth temperature: 37°C
  Growth strain: DH5alpha
  Copy number: High Copy
Gene/Insert
  Gene/Insert name: succinyl-CoA:itaconate CoA transferase (alt name: PaIct)
  Species: P.aeruginosa
  Insert size (bp): 1520
  Tag / fusion protein: His tag (N terminal on insert)
  Cloning method: Restriction Enzyme; 5′ cloning site Kpn1 (not destroyed); 3′ cloning site EcoR1 (not destroyed)
  Sequencing primers: 5′ T7F; 3′ T7R
Terms and licenses: Academic/Nonprofit Terms; Industry Terms: Not Available to Industry
How to cite: His-PaIct was a gift from Vamsi Mootha (Addgene plasmid # 111293 ; http://n2t.net/addgene:111293 ; RRID:Addgene_111293)
