>Addgene plasmid #111293 | His-PaIct | depositor partial sequence | sequence record 209283 | His-PaIct sequence 1520 bps
ATGCACCATCATCATCATCATTCTTCTGGTCTGGTGCCACGCGGTTCTGGTATGAAAGAAACCGCTGCTG
CTAAATTCGAACGCCAGCACATGGACAGCCCAGATCTGGGTACCATGACCCAGAGTCATCGTCCGCGCCC
GCTGGATGGCATTACCGTGGTTAGCCTGGAGCATGCCATTGCCGCCCCGTTTTGCACACGTCAGCTGGCC
GATCTGGGTGCCCGTGTGATCAAAATTGAACGTCCGGGTGTGGGCGATTTTGCCCGCGGCTATGATGAAC
GCGTTAACGGTCTGAGCAGCCATTTTGTGTGGACAAACCGCAGCAAGCAGAGCCTGAGCCTGGATTTAAA
GCAGGCCGAAGCACTGCCGCTGCTGGAAAAACTGCTGGCCGGCGCCGATGTTCTGGTTCAGAATCTGGCA
CCGGGTGCCGCAGCCCGTCTGGGTCTGAGCTATGAAGCCTTACGTGAACGCTTTCCGCGTCTGATCGTGT
GCGATATTAGCGGCTACGGCGAGGGTGGTCCGTACGAGAAGAAGAAAGCCTACGACCTGCTGATTCAGAG
CGAAGGCGGTTTTCTGAGCGTGACCGGTGGCGCAGGCCCGAATGAAATGGCCAAAGCCGGCTGCAGCATC
GCAGACATTGCCGCCGGCATGTACGCCTACAGTAGTATTCTGAGCGCCCTGCTGTTACGCGAACGTACCG
GTGAAGGTAGCCGTATCGATGTGAGCATGCTGGAAAGTCTGGTGGAATGGATGGGCTACCCGATGTATTA
TGCCTACCAGGATGCCCCGCCGCCGCCGCGCGCCGGTGCCAGCCATAGTACCATCTACCCTTATGGCCCG
TTCCCGGCAGGTGATGGTGGTACAGTTATGCTGGGTCTGCAGAACGAGCGTGAGTGGCGTGCATTTTGCG
ACAAAGTGCTGCGCCGTCCGGAACTGGCCGATGACGAACGCTTCAGCGCCAATTTCAAACGCAGTGCCAA
CCGTGAGGAACTGCGCGCACTGATCGTTGAGGCCTTTGCAGCACTGCCGGCCGCAGAAGTTGTTGCCCGC
CTGGAACAGGCACAAATCGCCAGCGCCCATGTGAATGATATGGCCGGTGTTTGGGCCCATCCGCAACTGC
AGGCCCGTCAGCGCTGGACAAGCATTGATAGCCCGGCCGGTCGTCTGCCTGCCTTATTACCGCCGGCAAG
CAGCAGTGCCTTTGTTCCGCGCATGGATGCAGTGCCGGCACTGGGTGGCGATAGTGATGCCCTGCTGGCC
GAACTGGGTTGCACAGCCGCCGATATTCAGCGTCTGCGCGCAACAGGCACTGTTTGATGATGAGAATTCG
AGCTCCGTCGACAAGCTTGCGGCCGCACTCGAGCACCACCACCACCACCACTGAGATCCGGCTGCTAACA
AAGCCCGAAAGGAAGCTGAGTTGGCTGCTGCCACCGCTGAGCAATAACTAGCATAACCCCTTGGGGCCTC
TAAACGGGTCTTGAGGGGTTTTTTGCTGAAAGGAGGAACTATATCCGGAT
